>Addgene plasmid #121724 | IO901: pMVP (L5-L4) BioID2 | addgene full sequence | sequence record 237083 | Addgene NGS Result
CTTTCCTGCGTTATCCCCTGATTCTGTGGATAACCGTATTACCGCCTTTGAGTGAGCTGATACCGCTCGC
CGCAGCCGAACGACCGAGCGCAGCGAGTCAGTGAGCGAGGAAGCGGAAGAGCGCCCAATACGCAAACCGC
CTCTCCCCGCGCGTTGGCCGATTCATTAATGCAGCTGGCACGACAGGTTTCCCGACTGGAAAGCGGGCAG
TGAGCGCAACGCAATTAATACGCGTACCGCTAGCCAGGAAGAGTTTGTAGAAACGCAAAAAGGCCATCCG
TCAGGATGGCCTTCTGCTTAGTTTGATGCCTGGCAGTTTATGGCGGGCGTCCTGCCCGCCACCCTCCGGG
CCGTTGCTTCACAACGTTCAAATCCGCTCCCGGCGGATTTGTCCTACTCAGGAGAGCGTTCACCGACAAA
CAACAGATAAAACGAAAGGCCCAGTCTTCCGACTGAGCCTTTCGTTTTATTTGATGCCTGGCAGTTCCCT
ACTCTCGCGTTAACGCTAGCATGGATGTTTTCCCAGTCACGACGTTGTAAAACGACGGCCAGTCTTAAGC
TCGGGCCCCAAATAATGATTTTATTTTGACTGATAGTGACCTGTTCGTTGCAACAAATTGATGAGCAATG
CTTTTTTATAATGCCAACTTTGTATACAAAAGTTGTAGAATACAAGCTTCTTGTTCTTTTTGCAGAAGCT
CAGAATAAACGCTCAACTTTGGCAGATCTGAACATGGCCTTCAAGAACCTGATCTGGCTGAAGGAGGTGG
ACAGCACCCAGGAGAGACTCAAGGAGTGGAACGTGAGCTACGGCACCGCCCTTGTGGCCGACAGACAGAC
CAAGGGCAGAGGCGGCCTGGGCAGAAAGTGGCTTAGCCAGGAGGGCGGCCTGTACTTCAGCTTCCTGCTC
AACCCCAAGGAGTTCGAGAACCTGCTTCAGCTGCCCCTCGTGCTTGGCCTGAGCGTGAGCGAGGCCCTGG
AGGAGATCACCGAGATCCCCTTCAGCCTCAAGTGGCCCAACGACGTGTACTTCCAGGAGAAGAAGGTGAG
CGGCGTGCTGTGCGAGCTTAGCAAGGACAAGCTGATCGTGGGCATCGGCATCAACGTGAACCAGAGAGAG
ATCCCCGAGGAGATCAAGGACAGAGCCACCACCCTCTACGAGATCACCGGCAAGGACTGGGACAGAAAGG
AGGTGCTCCTTAAGGTGCTGAAGAGAATCAGCGAGAACCTCAAGAAGTTCAAGGAGAAGAGCTTCAAGGA
GTTCAAGGGCAAGATCGAGAGCAAGATGCTGTACCTGGGCGAGGAGGTGAAGCTTCTGGGCGAGGGCAAG
ATCACCGGCAAGCTGGTGGGCCTTAGCGAGAAGGGCGGCGCCCTGATCCTGACCGAGGAGGGCATCAAGG
AGATCCTTAGCGGCGAGTTCAGCCTGAGAAGAAGCGGCGGAGGCGGATCTGGGGGTGGAGGCTCTGGTGG
AGGGGGATCCCACCCAACTTTTCTATACAAAGTTGGCATTATAAGAAAGCATTGCTTATCAATTTGTTGC
AACGAACAGGTCACTATCAGTCAAAATAAAATCATTATTTGCCATCCAGCTGCAGGGCGGCCGCGATATC
CCCTATAGTGAGTCGTATTACATGGTCATAGCTGTTTCCTGGCAGCTCTGGCCCGTGTCTCAAAATCTCT
GATGTTACATTGCACAAGATAAAAATATATCATCATGAACAATAAAACTGTCTGCTTACATAAACAGTAA
TACAAGGGGTGTTATGAGCCATATTCAACGGGAAACGTCGAGGCCGCGATTAAATTCCAACATGGATGCT
GATTTATATGGGTATAAATGGGCTCGCGATAATGTCGGGCAATCAGGTGCGACAATCTATCGCTTGTATG
GGAAGCCCGATGCGCCAGAGTTGTTTCTGAAACATGGCAAAGGTAGCGTTGCCAATGATGTTACAGATGA
GATGGTCAGACTAAACTGGCTGACGGAATTTATGCCTCTTCCGACCATCAAGCATTTTATCCGTACTCCT
GATGATGCATGGTTACTCACCACTGCGATCCCCGGAAAAACAGCATTCCAGGTATTAGAAGAATATCCTG
ATTCAGGTGAAAATATTGTTGATGCGCTGGCAGTGTTCCTGCGCCGGTTGCATTCGATTCCTGTTTGTAA
TTGTCCTTTTAACAGCGATCGCGTATTTCGTCTCGCTCAGGCGCAATCACGAATGAATAACGGTTTGGTT
GATGCGAGTGATTTTGATGACGAGCGTAATGGCTGGCCTGTTGAACAAGTCTGGAAAGAAATGCATAAAC
TTTTGCCATTCTCACCGGATTCAGTCGTCACTCATGGTGATTTCTCACTTGATAACCTTATTTTTGACGA
GGGGAAATTAATAGGTTGTATTGATGTTGGACGAGTCGGAATCGCAGACCGATACCAGGATCTTGCCATC
CTATGGAACTGCCTCGGTGAGTTTTCTCCTTCATTACAGAAACGGCTTTTTCAAAAATATGGTATTGATA
ATCCTGATATGAATAAATTGCAGTTTCATTTGATGCTCGATGAGTTTTTCTAATCAGAATTGGTTAATTG
GTTGTAACACTGGCAGAGCATTACGCTGACTTGACGGGACGGCGCAAGCTCATGACCAAAATCCCTTAAC
GTGAGTTACGCGTCGTTCCACTGAGCGTCAGACCCCGTAGAAAAGATCAAAGGATCTTCTTGAGATCCTT
TTTTTCTGCGCGTAATCTGCTGCTTGCAAACAAAAAAACCACCGCTACCAGCGGTGGTTTGTTTGCCGGA
TCAAGAGCTACCAACTCTTTTTCCGAAGGTAACTGGCTTCAGCAGAGCGCAGATACCAAATACTGTTCTT
CTAGTGTAGCCGTAGTTAGGCCACCACTTCAAGAACTCTGTAGCACCGCCTACATACCTCGCTCTGCTAA
TCCTGTTACCAGTGGCTGCTGCCAGTGGCGATAAGTCGTGTCTTACCGGGTTGGACTCAAGACGATAGTT
ACCGGATAAGGCGCAGCGGTCGGGCTGAACGGGGGGTTCGTGCACACAGCCCAGCTTGGAGCGAACGACC
TACACCGAACTGAGATACCTACAGCGTGAGCTATGAGAAAGCGCCACGCTTCCCGAAGGGAGAAAGGCGG
ACAGGTATCCGGTAAGCGGCAGGGTCGGAACAGGAGAGCGCACGAGGGAGCTTCCAGGGGGAAACGCCTG
GTATCTTTATAGTCCTGTCGGGTTTCGCCACCTCTGACTTGAGCGTCGATTTTTGTGATGCTCGTCAGGG
GGGCGGAGCCTATGGAAAAACGCCAGCAACGCGGCCTTTTTACGGTTCCTGGCCTTTTGCTGGCCTTTTG
CTCACATGTT
Features (pLannotate 1.2.2; 11 found; start..end, strand, type, name):
    121..213     +  CDS            lacI (fragment): lac repressor; lacI; The lac repressor binds to the lac operator to inhibit transcription in E. coli. This inhibition can be relieved by adding lactose or isopropyl-β-D-thiogalactopyranoside (IPTG).
    268..295     -  terminator     rrnB T2 terminator: transcription terminator T2 from the E. coli rrnB gene
    427..470     +  terminator     rrnB T1 terminator: Escherichia coli rrnB; transcription terminator T1 from the E. coli rrnB gene
    517..553     -  CDS            lacZα (fragment): LacZα fragment of β-galactosidase; lacZ fragment
    570..665     +  protein_bind   attL5: mutant version of attL; recombination site for the Gateway® LR reaction LR Clonase™
    680..722     +  5'UTR          Xenopus globin 5'-UTR: translational enhancer from the 5'-UTR of the major beta-globin gene of Xenopus laevis
    740..1435    +  CDS            BioID2: promiscuous R40G mutant of a biotin protein ligase from Aquifex aeolicus (Kim et al., 2016)
   1485..1580    -  protein_bind   attL4: mutant version of attL; recombination site for the Gateway® LR reaction LR Clonase™
   1612..1630    -  promoter       T7 promoter: promoter for bacteriophage T7 RNA polymerase
   1764..2573    +  CDS            KanR: aminoglycoside phosphotransferase; aph(3')-Ia; confers resistance to kanamycin in bacteria or G418 (Geneticin®) in eukaryotes
   2720..3308    +  rep_origin     ori: high-copy-number ColE1/pMB1/pBR322/pUC origin of replication
