[The description below was written by a language model from this plasmid's Addgene catalogue record and pLannotate feature annotations shown in this document.]
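Description:
IO901: pMVP (L5-L4) BioID2 is a Gateway entry plasmid from the pMVP modular cloning platform, built in the Invitrogen pDONR221 P5-P4 backbone. It is a small (about 3.4 kb) bacterial cloning vector maintained at high copy through a ColE1/pUC-type origin and selected with kanamycin via an aminoglycoside phosphotransferase gene. It carries no promoter to drive its insert in a target cell. The backbone contributes rrnB T1 and T2 terminators upstream of the recombination cassette, which insulate the insert from read-through transcription, along with short lacI and lacZα remnants and a T7 promoter lying outside the attL4 site. M13 forward and reverse priming sites are listed for sequencing the insert.

The payload, flanked by attL5 and attL4 sites, is a synthetic BioID2 coding sequence preceded by a Xenopus β-globin 5'-UTR that acts as a translational enhancer. BioID2 is the promiscuous R40G mutant of the Aquifex aeolicus biotin protein ligase, which biotinylates nearby proteins and is used for proximity-dependent labelling of interaction partners. The insert is recorded as "open", which fits the stated purpose of placing BioID2 at the N-terminus of a gene of interest, presumably by reading through into the next module. In a four-component MultiSite Gateway Pro LR reaction, the attL5 and attL4 sites fix this fragment's position and orientation relative to the other entry clones, which supply elements such as the gene of interest, and all are assembled in order into a destination vector. The promoter and the final delivery format depend on those partner plasmids and are not defined in this record.
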