Addgene plasmid #121724: IO901: pMVP (L5-L4) BioID2
Purpose: pMVP L5-L4 entry plasmid, contains BioID2 for 4-component MultiSite Gateway Pro assembly. Allows fusion of N-term BioID2 to gene of interest.
Depositing lab: Christopher Newgard. Depositing organization: Duke University. Publication: Creation of versatile cloning platforms for transgene expression and dCas9-based epigenome editing. Haldeman JM, Conway AE, Arlotto ME, Slentz DH, Muoio DM, Becker TC, Newgard CB. Nucleic Acids Res. 2018 Dec 27. pii: 5264291. doi: 10.1093/nar/gky1286. PubMed 30590691.
Backbone
  Vector backbone: pDONR221 P5-P4
  Backbone manufacturer: Invitrogen
  Backbone size w/o insert (bp): 2554
  Vector type: Synthetic Biology ; pMVP Gateway Entry Plasmid
Growth in bacteria
  Bacterial resistance: Kanamycin, 50 μg/mL
  Growth temperature: 37°C
  Growth strain: DH5alpha
  Copy number: High Copy
Gene/Insert
  Gene/Insert name: BioID2 (open)
  Species: Synthetic
  Insert size (bp): 816
  Cloning method: Gateway Cloning
  Sequencing primers: 5′ M13F; 3′ M13R
Terms and licenses: Academic/Nonprofit Terms; Industry Terms: Not Available to Industry
Depositor comments: BioID2 sequence derived from Addgene #74223
How to cite: IO901: pMVP (L5-L4) BioID2 was a gift from Christopher Newgard (Addgene plasmid # 121724 ; http://n2t.net/addgene:121724 ; RRID:Addgene_121724)
